Addgene plasmid #142679: TFORF0716
Purpose: Lentiviral vector for overexpressing transcription factor ORFs with unique 24-bp barcodes. Barcodes facilitate identification of transcription factors in pooled screens.
Depositing lab: Feng Zhang. Depositing organization: Broad Institute. Publication: A transcription factor atlas of directed differentiation. Joung J, Ma S, Tay T, Geiger-Schuller KR, Kirchgatterer PC, Verdine VK, Guo B, Arias-Garcia MA, Allen WE, Singh A, Kuksenko O, Abudayyeh OO, Gootenberg JS, Fu Z, Macrae RK, Buenrostro JD, Regev A, Zhang F. Cell. 2023 Jan 5;186(1):209-229.e26. doi: 10.1016/j.cell.2022.11.026. PubMed 36608654.
Backbone
  Vector backbone: pLX_TRC317
  Backbone manufacturer: Broad Institute Genetic Perturbation Platform
  Backbone size w/o insert (bp): 8264
  Vector type: Mammalian Expression, Lentiviral
  Selectable markers: Puromycin
Growth in bacteria
  Bacterial resistance: Ampicillin, 100 μg/mL
  Growth temperature: 30°C
  Growth strain: NEB Stable
  Copy number: High Copy
Gene/Insert
  Gene/Insert name: ZNF621
  Species: H. sapiens (human)
  Insert size (bp): 575
  Entrez Gene: ZNF621
  Promoter: EF1a
  Cloning method: Unknown
  Sequencing primers: 5′ GGGTGGAGACTGAAGTTAGGCCAG; 3′ CACATAGCGTAAAAGGAGCAACATAG
Terms and licenses: Academic/Nonprofit Terms; Industry Terms: Not Available to Industry
Depositor comments: NM_001287245,ENST00000310898 . The transcription factor ORF portion of this plasmid was synthesized by Genewiz. Please test multiple small colonies in case of plasmid recombination. To make this collection available in a timely manner, a portion of this collection was not fully sequenced by Addgene. If an Addgene verified full plasmid sequence is not available, please contact us prior to placing an order to request the full sequence.
How to cite: TFORF0716 was a gift from Feng Zhang (Addgene plasmid # 142679 ; http://n2t.net/addgene:142679 ; RRID:Addgene_142679)
