[The description below was written by a language model from this plasmid's Addgene catalogue record and pLannotate feature annotations shown in this document.]
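Description:
TFORF0716 is a third-generation-style, self-inactivating lentiviral expression plasmid built on the pLX_TRC317 backbone for overexpressing the human zinc-finger transcription factor ZNF621. It belongs to a barcoded transcription factor ORF collection. In bacteria it is maintained through a high-copy ColE1/pUC-type origin and selected with ampicillin via the β-lactamase gene. An f1 origin and remnants of a lac/lacZα cloning region with T7 and T3 promoters are also present in the backbone. The depositor warns that the plasmid can recombine, as is common for LTR-containing vectors.

The viral genome is transcribed from an RSV promoter fused to a truncated HIV-1 5' LTR. It carries the Ψ packaging signal with a gag fragment, the RRE for Rev-dependent nuclear export, a cPPT/CTS element, a WPRE to enhance transcript expression, and a ΔU3 3' LTR followed by an SV40 polyadenylation signal. Two expression units lie between the LTRs. An SV40 early promoter drives puromycin N-acetyltransferase for selecting transduced mammalian cells, and a full EF-1α promoter drives the synthesized ZNF621 ORF, recorded as a 575 bp insert. The automated annotation labels the coding region as a ZNF620 fragment, which probably reflects homology between related zinc-finger proteins rather than a different insert. The catalogue entry is taken as authoritative here.

According to the record, each ORF in the collection is paired with a unique 24-bp barcode, although the barcode is not annotated in the feature table. The barcode lets the transcription factor be identified by sequencing in pooled overexpression screens, such as those probing directed differentiation.
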