Features (pLannotate 1.2.2; 31 found; start..end, strand, type, name):
      5..231     +  promoter       RSV promoter: Rous sarcoma virus enhancer/promoter
    232..412     +  LTR            5' LTR (truncated): truncated 5' long terminal repeat (LTR) from HIV-1
    459..584     +  misc_feature   HIV-1 Ψ: packaging signal of human immunodeficiency virus type 1
    568..931     +  CDS            HIV-1 gag (fragment): gag protein from human immunodeficiency virus 1; gag
   1077..1310    +  misc_feature   RRE: The Rev response element (RRE) of HIV-1 allows for Rev-dependent mRNA export from the nucleus to the cytoplasm.
   1687..1713    +  CDS            Rev (fragment): human immunodeficiency virus 1 (HIV-1) Rev protein; rev; enhances nuclear export of unspliced and incompletely spliced viral mRNAs
   1720..1743    +  promoter       SV40 promoter (fragment): SV40 early promoter
   1744..1815    +  promoter       SV40 promoter (fragment): SV40 enhancer and early promoter
   1839..1974    +  rep_origin     SV40 ori: SV40 origin of replication
   2020..2616    +  CDS            PuroR (fragment): puromycin N-acetyltransferase; pac from Streptomyces; confers resistance to puromycin
   2665..2782    +  misc_feature   cPPT/CTS: central polypurine tract and central termination sequence of HIV-1
   2847..2913    +  CDS            small t antigen (fragment): SV40 (simian virus 40) small t antigen
   2920..4098    +  promoter       EF-1α promoter: strong constitutive promoter for human elongation factor EF-1α
   4115..4495    +  CDS            ZNF620 (fragment): ZN620_HUMAN - Experimental evidence at protein level: Swiss-Prot protein existence level 1. May be involved in transcriptional regulation. From Homo sapiens (Human).
   4601..4654    +  promoter       U6 promoter (fragment): RNA polymerase III promoter for human U6 snRNA
   4696..5284    +  misc_feature   WPRE: woodchuck hepatitis virus posttranscriptional regulatory element
   5335..5354    +  misc_feature   cPPT/CTS (fragment): central polypurine tract and central termination sequence of HIV-1
   5356..5589    +  LTR            3' LTR (ΔU3): self-inactivating 3' long terminal repeat (LTR) from HIV-1
   5667..5788    +  polyA_signal   SV40 poly(A) signal: SV40 polyadenylation signal
   5828..5963    +  rep_origin     SV40 ori: SV40 origin of replication
   5984..6002    -  promoter       T7 promoter: promoter for bacteriophage T7 RNA polymerase
   6010..6165    +  CDS            lacZα (fragment): LacZα fragment of β-galactosidase; lacZ fragment
   6170..6598    +  rep_origin     f1 ori (sequence partly withheld): f1 bacteriophage origin of replication; arrow indicates direction of (+) strand synthesis
   6651..6755    +  promoter       AmpR promoter: bla
   6756..7616    +  CDS            AmpR: β-lactamase; bla; confers resistance to ampicillin, carbenicillin, and related antibiotics
   7787..8375    +  rep_origin     ori: high-copy-number ColE1/pMB1/pBR322/pUC origin of replication
   8558..8650    +  CDS            lacI (fragment): lac repressor; lacI; The lac repressor binds to the lac operator to inhibit transcription in E. coli. This inhibition can be relieved by adding lactose or isopropyl-β-D-thiogalactopyranoside (IPTG).
   8663..8684    +  protein_bind   CAP binding site: CAP binding activates transcription in the presence of cAMP. E. coli catabolite activator protein
   8699..8729    +  promoter       lac promoter: promoter for the E. coli lac operon
   8737..8753    +  protein_bind   lac operator: The lac repressor binds to the lac operator to inhibit transcription in E. coli. This inhibition can be relieved by adding lactose or isopropyl-β-D-thiogalactopyranoside (IPTG). lac repressor encoded by lacI
   8798..8816    +  promoter       T3 promoter: promoter for bacteriophage T3 RNA polymerase
>Addgene plasmid #142679 | TFORF0716 | addgene full sequence | sequence record 471120 | Addgene NGS Result
TTAATGTAGTCTTATGCAATACTCTTGTAGTCTTGCAACATGGTAACGATGAGTTAGCAACATGCCTTAC
AAGGAGAGAAAAAGCACCGTGCATGCCGATTGGTGGAAGTAAGGTGGTACGATCGTGCCTTATTAGGAAG
GCAACAGACGGGTCTGACATGGATTGGACGAACCACTGAATTGCCGCATTGCAGAGATATTGTATTTAAG
TGCCTAGCTCGATACATAAACGGGTCTCTCTGGTTAGACCAGATCTGAGCCTGGGAGCTCTCTGGCTAAC
TAGGGAACCCACTGCTTAAGCCTCAATAAAGCTTGCCTTGAGTGCTTCAAGTAGTGTGTGCCCGTCTGTT
GTGTGACTCTGGTAACTAGAGATCCCTCAGACCCTTTTAGTCAGTGTGGAAAATCTCTAGCAGTGGCGCC
CGAACAGGGACTTGAAAGCGAAAGGGAAACCAGAGGAGCTCTCTCGACGCAGGACTCGGCTTGCTGAAGC
GCGCACGGCAAGAGGCGAGGGGCGGCGACTGGTGAGTACGCCAAAAATTTTGACTAGCGGAGGCTAGAAG
GAGAGAGATGGGTGCGAGAGCGTCAGTATTAAGCGGGGGAGAATTAGATCGCGATGGGAAAAAATTCGGT
TAAGGCCAGGGGGAAAGAAAAAATATAAATTAAAACATATAGTATGGGCAAGCAGGGAGCTAGAACGATT
CGCAGTTAATCCTGGCCTGTTAGAAACATCAGAAGGCTGTAGACAAATACTGGGACAGCTACAACCATCC
CTTCAGACAGGATCAGAAGAACTTAGATCATTATATAATACAGTAGCAACCCTCTATTGTGTGCATCAAA
GGATAGAGATAAAAGACACCAAGGAAGCTTTAGACAAGATAGAGGAAGAGCAAAACAAAAGTAAGACCAC
CGCACAGCAAGCGGCCGCTGATCTTCAGACCTGGAGGAGGAGATATGAGGGACAATTGGAGAAGTGAATT
ATATAAATATAAAGTAGTAAAAATTGAACCATTAGGAGTAGCACCCACCAAGGCAAAGAGAAGAGTGGTG
CAGAGAGAAAAAAGAGCAGTGGGAATAGGAGCTTTGTTCCTTGGGTTCTTGGGAGCAGCAGGAAGCACTA
TGGGCGCAGCGTCAATGACGCTGACGGTACAGGCCAGACAATTATTGTCTGGTATAGTGCAGCAGCAGAA
CAATTTGCTGAGGGCTATTGAGGCGCAACAGCATCTGTTGCAACTCACAGTCTGGGGCATCAAGCAGCTC
CAGGCAAGAATCCTGGCTGTGGAAAGATACCTAAAGGATCAACAGCTCCTGGGGATTTGGGGTTGCTCTG
GAAAACTCATTTGCACCACTGCTGTGCCTTGGAATGCTAGTTGGAGTAATAAATCTCTGGAACAGATTTG
GAATCACACGACCTGGATGGAGTGGGACAGAGAAATTAACAATTACACAAGCTTAATACACTCCTTAATT
GAAGAATCGCAAAACCAGCAAGAAAAGAATGAACAAGAATTATTGGAATTAGATAAATGGGCAAGTTTGT
GGAATTGGTTTAACATAACAAATTGGCTGTGGTATATAAAATTATTCATAATGATAGTAGGAGGCTTGGT
AGGTTTAAGAATAGTTTTTGCTGTACTTTCTATAGTGAATAGAGTTAGGCAGGGATATTCACCATTATCG
TTTCAGACCCACCTCCCAACCCCGAGGGGACCCATGCATTGCATCTCAATTAGTCAGCAACCAGGTGTGG
AAAGTCCCCAGGCTCCCCAGCAGGCAGAAGTATGCAAAGCATGCGTCTCAATTAGTCAGCAACCATAGTC
CCGCCCCTAACTCCGCCCATCCCGCCCCTAACTCCGCCCAGTTCCGCCCATTCTCCGCCCCATGGCTGAC
TAATTTTTTTTATTTATGCAGAGGCCGAGGCCGCCTCGGCCTCTGAGCTATTCCAGAAGTAGTGAGGAGG
CTTTTTTGGAGGCCTAGGCTTTTGCAAAAAGCTTTCTAGAGGTACCACCGGAGCTTACCATGACCGAGTA
CAAGCCCACGGTGCGCCTCGCCACCCGCGACGACGTCCCCAGGGCCGTACGCACCCTCGCCGCCGCGTTC
GCCGACTACCCCGCCACGCGCCACACCGTCGATCCGGACCGCCACATCGAGCGGGTCACCGAGCTGCAAG
AACTCTTCCTCACGCGCGTCGGGCTCGACATCGGCAAGGTGTGGGTCGCGGACGACGGCGCCGCCGTGGC
GGTCTGGACCACGCCGGAGAGCGTCGAAGCGGGGGCGGTGTTCGCCGAGATCGGCCCGCGCATGGCCGAG
TTGAGCGGTTCCCGGCTGGCCGCGCAGCAACAGATGGAAGGCCTCCTGGCGCCGCACCGGCCCAAGGAGC
CCGCGTGGTTCCTGGCCACCGTCGGCGTCTCGCCCGACCACCAGGGCAAGGGTCTGGGCAGCGCCGTCGT
GCTCCCCGGAGTGGAGGCGGCCGAGCGCGCCGGGGTGCCCGCCTTCCTGGAGACCTCCGCGCCCCGCAAC
CTCCCCTTCTACGAGCGGCTCGGCTTCACCGTCACCGCCGACGTCGAGGTGCCCGAAGGACCGCGCACCT
GGTGCATGACCCGCAAGCCCGGTGCCAGTTAACGAATTCTAGATCTTGAGACAAATGGCAGTATTCATCC
ACAATTTTAAAAGAAAAGGGGGGATTGGGGGGTACAGTGCAGGGGAAAGAATAGTAGACATAATAGCAAC
AGACATACAAACTAAAGAATTACAAAAACAAATTACAAAAATTCAAAATTTTCGGGTTTATTACAGGGAC
AGCAGAGATCCACTTTGGCGCCGGCTCGAGGCCTGCAGGTGCAAAGATGGATAAAGTTTTAAACAGAGAG
GAATCTTTGCAGCTAATGGACCTTCTAGGTCTTGAAAGGAGTGGGAATTGGCTCCGGTGCCCGTCAGTGG
GCAGAGCGCACATCGCCCACAGTCCCCGAGAAGTTGGGGGGAGGGGTCGGCAATTGAACCGGTGCCTAGA
GAAGGTGGCGCGGGGTAAACTGGGAAAGTGATGTCGTGTACTGGCTCCGCCTTTTTCCCGAGGGTGGGGG
AGAACCGTATATAAGTGCAGTAGTCGCCGTGAACGTTCTTTTTCGCAACGGGTTTGCCGCCAGAACACAG
GTAAGTGCCGTGTGTGGTTCCCGCGGGCCTGGCCTCTTTACGGGTTATGGCCCTTGCGTGCCTTGAATTA
CTTCCACCTGGCTGCAGTACGTGATTCTTGATCCCGAGCTTCGGGTTGGAAGTGGGTGGGAGAGTTCGAG
GCCTTGCGCTTAAGGAGCCCCTTCGCCTCGTGCTTGAGTTGAGGCCTGGCCTGGGCGCTGGGGCCGCCGC
GTGCGAATCTGGTGGCACCTTCGCGCCTGTCTCGCTGCTTTCGATAAGTCTCTAGCCATTTAAAATTTTT
GATGACCTGCTGCGACGCTTTTTTTCTGGCAAGATAGTCTTGTAAATGCGGGCCAAGATCTGCACACTGG
TATTTCGGTTTTTGGGGCCGCGGGCGGCGACGGGGCCCGTGCGTCCCAGCGCACATGTTCGGCGAGGCGG
GGCCTGCGAGCGCGGCCACCGAGAATCGGACGGGGGTAGTCTCAAGCTGGCCGGCCTGCTCTGGTGCCTG
GCCTCGCGCCGCCGTGTATCGCCCCGCCCTGGGCGGCAAGGCTGGCCCGGTCGGCACCAGTTGCGTGAGC
GGAAAGATGGCCGCTTCCCGGCCCTGCTGCAGGGAGCTCAAAATGGAGGACGCGGCGCTCGGGAGAGCGG
GCGGGTGAGTCACCCACACAAAGGAAAAGGGCCTTTCCGTCCTCAGCCGTCGCTTCATGTGACTCCACGG
AGTACCGGGCGCCGTCCAGGCACCTCGATTAGTTCTCGAGCTTTTGGAGTACGTCGTCTTTAGGTTGGGG
GGAGGGGTTTTATGCGATGGAGTTTCCCCACACTGAGTGGGTGGAGACTGAAGTTAGGCCAGCTTGGCAC
TTGATGTAATTCTCCTTGGAATTTGCCCTTTTTGAGTTTGGATCTTGGTTCATTCTCAAGCCTCAGACAG
TGGTTCAAAGTTTTTTTCTTCCATTTCAGGTGTCGTGAGGCTAGCACCGCCACCATGCTCCAAACAACTT
GGCCTCAGGAGTCAGTGACCTTTGAGGATGTGGCTGTTTACTTCACCCAGAATCAATGGGCCAGCCTCGA
CCCTGCGCAGAGGGCCCTGTACGGGGAGGTGATGCTGGAGAATTATGCAAATGTGGCTTCTCTGGTAGCG
TTTCCATTCCCCAAACCTGCTCTGATCTCCCACCTGGAGAGAGGGGAAGCACCATGGGGCCCAGATCCCT
GGGACACCGAGATTCTGAGAGGCATCAGTCAAGGTGGTGAGTCCTGGATCAAAAATGAAGGGCTAGTTAT
AAAGCAGGAAGCCTCTGAAGAAACAGAGTTGCACAGAATGCCAGTAGGAGGACTTCTCAGGAACGTTTCT
CAGCACTTTGATTTTAAAAGGAAGGCACTGAAGCAGACTTTCAATCTAAATCCAAATCTGATACTTCGAG
GTGGATCAGTTGAGGTCAGGAGTTTGAGACCAGCCTAGTAATGAACTAGTCCGTAACTTGAAAGTATTTC
GATTTCTTGGCTTTATATATCTTGTGGAAAGGACGAAATTATTCACGGGTGAGCCGTCTAACGCGTTAAG
TCGACAATCAACCTCTGGATTACAAAATTTGTGAAAGATTGACTGGTATTCTTAACTATGTTGCTCCTTT
TACGCTATGTGGATACGCTGCTTTAATGCCTTTGTATCATGCTATTGCTTCCCGTATGGCTTTCATTTTC
TCCTCCTTGTATAAATCCTGGTTGCTGTCTCTTTATGAGGAGTTGTGGCCCGTTGTCAGGCAACGTGGCG
TGGTGTGCACTGTGTTTGCTGACGCAACCCCCACTGGTTGGGGCATTGCCACCACCTGTCAGCTCCTTTC
CGGGACTTTCGCTTTCCCCCTCCCTATTGCCACGGCGGAACTCATCGCCGCCTGCCTTGCCCGCTGCTGG
ACAGGGGCTCGGCTGTTGGGCACTGACAATTCCGTGGTGTTGTCGGGGAAATCATCGTCCTTTCCTTGGC
TGCTCGCCTGTGTTGCCACCTGGATTCTGCGCGGGACGTCCTTCTGCTACGTCCCTTCGGCCCTCAATCC
AGCGGACCTTCCTTCCCGCGGCCTGCTGCCGGCTCTGCGGCCTCTTCCGCGTCTTCGCCTTCGCCCTCAG
ACGAGTCGGATCTCCCTTTGGGCCGCCTCCCCGCGTCGACTTTAAGACCAATGACTTACAAGGCAGCTGT
AGATCTTAGCCACTTTTTAAAAGAAAAGGGGGGACTGGAAGGGCTAATTCACTCCCAACGAAGACAAGAT
CTGCTTTTTGCTTGTACTGGGTCTCTCTGGTTAGACCAGATCTGAGCCTGGGAGCTCTCTGGCTAACTAG
GGAACCCACTGCTTAAGCCTCAATAAAGCTTGCCTTGAGTGCTTCAAGTAGTGTGTGCCCGTCTGTTGTG
TGACTCTGGTAACTAGAGATCCCTCAGACCCTTTTAGTCAGTGTGGAAAATCTCTAGCAGTACGTATAGT
AGTTCATGTCATCTTATTATTCAGTATTTATAACTTGCAAAGAAATGAATATCAGAGAGTGAGAGGAACT
TGTTTATTGCAGCTTATAATGGTTACAAATAAAGCAATAGCATCACAAATTTCACAAATAAAGCATTTTT
TTCACTGCATTCTAGTTGTGGTTTGTCCAAACTCATCAATGTATCTTATCATGTCTGGCTCTAGCTATCC
CGCCCCTAACTCCGCCCATCCCGCCCCTAACTCCGCCCAGTTCCGCCCATTCTCCGCCCCATGGCTGACT
AATTTTTTTTATTTATGCAGAGGCCGAGGCCGCCTCGGCCTCTGAGCTATTCCAGAAGTAGTGAGGAGGC
TTTTTTGGAGGCCTAGGGACGTACCCAATTCGCCCTATAGTGAGTCGTATTACGCGCGCTCACTGGCCGT
CGTTTTACAACGTCGTGACTGGGAAAACCCTGGCGTTACCCAACTTAATCGCCTTGCAGCACATCCCCCT
TTCGCCAGCTGGCGTAATAGCGAAGAGGCCCGCACCGATCGCCCTTCCCAACAGTTGCGCAGCCTGAATG
GCGAATGGG
[124 nt withheld, positions 6170-6293]
C
[91 nt withheld, positions 6295-6385]
A
[49 nt withheld, positions 6387-6435]
CCTTTGACGTTGGAGTCCACGTTCTTT
[37 nt withheld, positions 6463-6499]
ACCCTATCTCGGTCTATTCTTTTGATTTATAAGGGATTTTGCCGATTTCGGCCTATTGGTTAAAAAATGA
GCTGATTTAACAAAAATTTAACGCGAATTTTAACAAAATATTAACGCTTACAATTTAGGTGGCACTTTTC
GGGGAAATGTGCGCGGAACCCCTATTTGTTTATTTTTCTAAATACATTCAAATATGTATCCGCTCATGAG
ACAATAACCCTGATAAATGCTTCAATAATATTGAAAAAGGAAGAGTATGAGTATTCAACATTTCCGTGTC
GCCCTTATTCCCTTTTTTGCGGCATTTTGCCTTCCTGTTTTTGCTCACCCAGAAACGCTGGTGAAAGTAA
AAGATGCTGAAGATCAGTTGGGTGCACGAGTGGGTTACATCGAACTGGATCTCAACAGCGGTAAGATCCT
TGAGAGTTTTCGCCCCGAAGAACGTTTTCCAATGATGAGCACTTTTAAAGTTCTGCTATGTGGCGCGGTA
TTATCCCGTATTGACGCCGGGCAAGAGCAACTCGGTCGCCGCATACACTATTCTCAGAATGACTTGGTTG
AGTACTCACCAGTCACAGAAAAGCATCTTACGGATGGCATGACAGTAAGAGAATTATGCAGTGCTGCCAT
AACCATGAGTGATAACACTGCGGCCAACTTACTTCTGACAACGATCGGAGGACCGAAGGAGCTAACCGCT
TTTTTGCACAACATGGGGGATCATGTAACTCGCCTTGATCGTTGGGAACCGGAGCTGAATGAAGCCATAC
CAAACGACGAGCGTGACACCACGATGCCTGTAGCAATGGCAACAACGTTGCGCAAACTATTAACTGGCGA
ACTACTTACTCTAGCTTCCCGGCAACAATTAATAGACTGGATGGAGGCGGATAAAGTTGCAGGACCACTT
CTGCGCTCGGCCCTTCCGGCTGGCTGGTTTATTGCTGATAAATCTGGAGCCGGTGAGCGTGGGTCTCGCG
GTATCATTGCAGCACTGGGGCCAGATGGTAAGCCCTCCCGTATCGTAGTTATCTACACGACGGGGAGTCA
GGCAACTATGGATGAACGAAATAGACAGATCGCTGAGATAGGTGCCTCACTGATTAAGCATTGGTAACTG
TCAGACCAAGTTTACTCATATATACTTTAGATTGATTTAAAACTTCATTTTTAATTTAAAAGGATCTAGG
TGAAGATCCTTTTTGATAATCTCATGACCAAAATCCCTTAACGTGAGTTTTCGTTCCACTGAGCGTCAGA
CCCCGTAGAAAAGATCAAAGGATCTTCTTGAGATCCTTTTTTTCTGCGCGTAATCTGCTGCTTGCAAACA
AAAAAACCACCGCTACCAGCGGTGGTTTGTTTGCCGGATCAAGAGCTACCAACTCTTTTTCCGAAGGTAA
CTGGCTTCAGCAGAGCGCAGATACCAAATACTGTTCTTCTAGTGTAGCCGTAGTTAGGCCACCACTTCAA
GAACTCTGTAGCACCGCCTACATACCTCGCTCTGCTAATCCTGTTACCAGTGGCTGCTGCCAGTGGCGAT
AAGTCGTGTCTTACCGGGTTGGACTCAAGACGATAGTTACCGGATAAGGCGCAGCGGTCGGGCTGAACGG
GGGGTTCGTGCACACAGCCCAGCTTGGAGCGAACGACCTACACCGAACTGAGATACCTACAGCGTGAGCT
ATGAGAAAGCGCCACGCTTCCCGAAGGGAGAAAGGCGGACAGGTATCCGGTAAGCGGCAGGGTCGGAACA
GGAGAGCGCACGAGGGAGCTTCCAGGGGGAAACGCCTGGTATCTTTATAGTCCTGTCGGGTTTCGCCACC
TCTGACTTGAGCGTCGATTTTTGTGATGCTCGTCAGGGGGGCGGAGCCTATGGAAAAACGCCAGCAACGC
GGCCTTTTTACGGTTCCTGGCCTTTTGCTGGCCTTTTGCTCACATGTTCTTTCCTGCGTTATCCCCTGAT
TCTGTGGATAACCGTATTACCGCCTTTGAGTGAGCTGATACCGCTCGCCGCAGCCGAACGACCGAGCGCA
GCGAGTCAGTGAGCGAGGAAGCGGAAGAGCGCCCAATACGCAAACCGCCTCTCCCCGCGCGTTGGCCGAT
TCATTAATGCAGCTGGCACGACAGGTTTCCCGACTGGAAAGCGGGCAGTGAGCGCAACGCAATTAATGTG
AGTTAGCTCACTCATTAGGCACCCCAGGCTTTACACTTTATGCTTCCGGCTCGTATGTTGTGTGGAATTG
TGAGCGGATAACAATTTCACACAGGAAACAGCTATGACCATGATTACGCCAAGCGCGCAATTAACCCTCA
CTAAAGGGAACAAAAGCTGGAGCTGCAAGC
