>Addgene plasmid #142679 | TFORF0716 | depositor partial sequence | sequence record 280175 | Insert
ACCGCCACCATGCTCCAAACAACTTGGCCTCAGGAGTCAGTGACCTTTGAGGATGTGGCTGTTTACTTCA
CCCAGAATCAATGGGCCAGCCTCGACCCTGCGCAGAGGGCCCTGTACGGGGAGGTGATGCTGGAGAATTA
TGCAAATGTGGCTTCTCTGGTAGCGTTTCCATTCCCCAAACCTGCTCTGATCTCCCACCTGGAGAGAGGG
GAAGCACCATGGGGCCCAGATCCCTGGGACACCGAGATTCTGAGAGGCATCAGTCAAGGTGGTGAGTCCT
GGATCAAAAATGAAGGGCTAGTTATAAAGCAGGAAGCCTCTGAAGAAACAGAGTTGCACAGAATGCCAGT
AGGAGGACTTCTCAGGAACGTTTCTCAGCACTTTGATTTTAAAAGGAAGGCACTGAAGCAGACTTTCAAT
CTAAATCCAAATCTGATACTTCGAGGTGGATCAGTTGAGGTCAGGAGTTTGAGACCAGCCTAGTAATGAA
CTAGTCCGTAACTTGAAAGTATTTCGATTTCTTGGCTTTATATATCTTGTGGAAAGGACGAAATTATTCA
CGGGTGAGCCGTCTA
