>Addgene plasmid #142679 | TFORF0716 | depositor partial sequence | sequence record 280176 | Barcode
AATTATTCACGGGTGAGCCGTCTA
